>Addgene plasmid #153144 | Flag-FOXO6 | addgene full sequence | sequence record 299551 | Addgene NGS Result
CGCCATTCTGCCTGGGGACGTCGGAGCAAGCTTGATTTAGGTGACACTATAGAATACAAGCTACTTGTTC
TTTTTGCAGGATCAGCCACCATGGATTACAAGGACGACGACGATAAGGGATCCCATCGATTCGAATTCGC
TGCGAAGCTGCGAGCCCATCAGGTGGACGTGGACCCTGACTTCGCTCCTCAGAGCCGGCCTAGATCCTGT
ACATGGCCCCTGCCTCAGCCTGACTTGGCCGGCGACGAAGACGGAGCTCTGGGAGCAGGGGTTGCTGAAG
GCGCTGAAGACTGCGGACCTGAGAGAAGGGCTACAGCCCCTGCTATGGCCCCAGCTCCTCCCCTGGGAGC
TGAGGTTGGACCTCTGCGGAAAGCCAAGAGCTCTAGGCGGAACGCCTGGGGGAACCTGTCCTACGCCGAC
CTGATCACCAAAGCCATCGAGAGCGCCCCCGACAAGCGGCTGACCCTGTCCCAGATCTACGACTGGATGG
TGCGGTACGTGCCCTACTTCAAGGATAAAGGCGACAGCAACAGCTCCGCCGGCTGGAAGAACTCCATCCG
GCACAACCTGTCCCTGCACACCCGGTTCATCCGCGTGCAGAACGAGGGCACCGGCAAGAGTTCCTGGTGG
ATGCTGAACCCCGAGGGCGGAAAGACAGGGAAGACCCCTCGGAGAAGGGCCGTGTCCATGGACAACGGGG
CCAAGTTCCTGCGCATCAAGGGCAAGGCCAGCAAGAAGAAGCAGCTGCAAGCTCCCGAGAGAAGCCCTGA
TGACAGCTCCCCTAGTGCTCCTGCTCCTGGGCCTGTGCCTGCTGCAGCTAAGTGGGCCGCTAGCCCTGCC
TCTCACGCTAGCGATGACTATGAGGCTTGGGCTGATTTCCGCGGCGGCGGAAGACCCCTGCTGGGGGAAG
CTGCTGAACTGGAGGACGACGAAGCCCTGGAGGCCCTGGCTCCATCATCTCCTCTGATGTACCCAAGCCC
TGCCAGCGCTCTGTCTCCTGCTCTGGGCTCTCGCTGTCCTGGTGAACTGCCCAGACTTGCCGAACTGGGA
GGACCTCTTGGACTGCACGGAGGCGGCGGAGCTGGACTGCCTGAAGGACTGTTAGACGGAGCCCAGGACG
CTTACGGACCTAGGGCCGCTCCTAGGCCTGGACCTGTTCTTGGTGCCCCTGGGGAGCTGGCTCTTGCTGG
AGCAGCTGCTGCTTATCCTGGCAAAGGAGCCGCCCCTTACGCTCCTCCCGCTCCCTCTCGCAGTGCCTTA
GCTCACCCCATCAGCCTTATGACCCTGCCTGGCGAGGCTGGAGCTGCTGGACTTGCACCTCCTGGACATG
CTGCTGCTTTCGGAGGCCCTCCTGGCGGACTGCTGCTGGATGCTCTTCCTGGGCCTTATGCTGCTGCTGC
CGCTGGACCTTTAGGAGCTGCCCCCGACAGATTCCCCGCTGACCTGGACCTGGACATGTTCAGCGGGAGC
CTGGAGTGCGACGTGGAGTCCATCATCCTGAACGACTTCATGGACAGCGACGAAATGGACTTCAACTTCG
ATTCTGCCCTGCCTCCTCCTCCTCCCGGCCTGGCCGGGGCCCCTCCCCCTAACCAGAGTTGGGTGCCGGG
CTGATCTAGAACTATAGTGAGTCGTATTACGTAGATCCAGACATGATAAGATACATTGATGAGTTTGGAC
AAACCACAACTAGAATGCAGTGAAAAAAATGCTTTATTTGTGAAATTTGTGATGCTATTGCTTTATTTGT
AACCATTATAAGCTGCAATAAACAAGTTAACAACAACAATTGCATTCATTTTATGTTTCAGGTTCAGGGG
GAGGTGTGGGAGGTTTTTTAATTCGCGGCCGCGGCGCCAATGCATTGGGCCCGGTACCCAGCTTTTGTTC
CCTTTAGTGAGGGTTAATTGCGCGCTTGGCGTAATCATGGTCATAGCTGTTTCCTGTGTGAAATTGTTAT
CCGCTCACAATTCCACACAACATACGAGCCGGGAGCATAAAGTGTAAAGCCTGGGGTGCCTAATGAGTGA
GCTAACTCACATTAATTGCGTTGCGCTCACTGCCCGCTTTCCAGTCGGGAAACCTGTCGTGCCAGCTGCA
TTAATGAATCGGCCAACGCGCGGGGAGAGGCGGTTTGCGTATTGGGCGCTCTTCCGCTTCCTCGCTCACT
GACTCGCTGCGCTCGGTCGTTCGGCTGCGGCGAGCGGTATCAGCTCACTCAAAGGCGGTAATACGGTTAT
CCACAGAATCAGGGGATAACGCAGGAAAGAACATGTGAGCAAAAGGCCAGCAAAAGGCCAGGAACCGTAA
AAAGGCCGCGTTGCTGGCGTTTTTCCATAGGCTCCGCCCCCCTGACGAGCATCACAAAAATCGACGCTCA
AGTCAGAGGTGGCGAAACCCGACAGGACTATAAAGATACCAGGCGTTTCCCCCTGGAAGCTCCCTCGTGC
GCTCTCCTGTTCCGACCCTGCCGCTTACCGGATACCTGTCCGCCTTTCTCCCTTCGGGAAGCGTGGCGCT
TTCTCATAGCTCACGCTGTAGGTATCTCAGTTCGGTGTAGGTCGTTCGCTCCAAGCTGGGCTGTGTGCAC
GAACCCCCCGTTCAGCCCGACCGCTGCGCCTTATCCGGTAACTATCGTCTTGAGTCCAACCCGGTAAGAC
ACGACTTATCGCCACTGGCAGCAGCCACTGGTAACAGGATTAGCAGAGCGAGGTATGTAGGCGGTGCTAC
AGAGTTCTTGAAGTGGTGGCCTAACTACGGCTACACTAGAAGAACAGTATTTGGTATCTGCGCTCTGCTG
AAGCCAGTTACCTTCGGAAAAAGAGTTGGTAGCTCTTGATCCGGCAAACAAACCACCGCTGGTAGCGGTG
GTTTTTTTGTTTGCAAGCAGCAGATTACGCGCAGAAAAAAAGGATCTCAAGAAGATCCTTTGATCTTTTC
TACGGGGTCTGACGCTCAGTGGAACGAAAACTCACGTTAAGGGATTTTGGTCATGAGATTATCAAAAAGG
ATCTTCACCTAGATCCTTTTAAATTAAAAATGAAGTTTTAAATCAATCTAAAGTATATATGAGTAAACTT
GGTCTGACAGTTACCAATGCTTAATCAGTGAGGCACCTATCTCAGCGATCTGTCTATTTCGTTCATCCAT
AGTTGCCTGACTCCCCGTCGTGTAGATAACTACGATACGGGAGGGCTTACCATCTGGCCCCAGTGCTGCA
ATGATACCGCGAGACCCACGCTCACCGGCTCCAGATTTATCAGCAATAAACCAGCCAGCCGGAAGGGCCG
AGCGCAGAAGTGGTCCTGCAACTTTATCCGCCTCCATCCAGTCTATTAATTGTTGCCGGGAAGCTAGAGT
AAGTAGTTCGCCAGTTAATAGTTTGCGCAACGTTGTTGCCATTGCTACAGGCATCGTGGTGTCACGCTCG
TCGTTTGGTATGGCTTCATTCAGCTCCGGTTCCCAACGATCAAGGCGAGTTACATGATCCCCCATGTTGT
GCAAAAAAGCGGTTAGCTCCTTCGGTCCTCCGATCGTTGTCAGAAGTAAGTTGGCCGCAGTGTTATCACT
CATGGTTATGGCAGCACTGCATAATTCTCTTACTGTCATGCCATCCGTAAGATGCTTTTCTGTGACTGGT
GAGTACTCAACCAAGTCATTCTGAGAATAGTGTATGCGGCGACCGAGTTGCTCTTGCCCGGCGTCAATAC
GGGATAATACCGCGCCACATAGCAGAACTTTAAAAGTGCTCATCATTGGAAAACGTTCTTCGGGGCGAAA
ACTCTCAAGGATCTTACCGCTGTTGAGATCCAGTTCGATGTAACCCACTCGTGCACCCAACTGATCTTCA
GCATCTTTTACTTTCACCAGCGTTTCTGGGTGAGCAAAAACAGGAAGGCAAAATGCCGCAAAAAAGGGAA
TAAGGGCGACACGGAAATGTTGAATACTCATACTCTTCCTTTTTCAATATTATTGAAGCATTTATCAGGG
TTATTGTCTCATGAGCGGATACATATTTGAATGTATTTAGAAAAATAAACAAATAGGGGTTCCGCGCACA
TTTCCCCGAAAAGTGCCACCTAAATTGTAAGCGTTAATATTTTGTTAAAATTCGCGTTAAATTTTTGTTA
AATCAGCTCATTTTTTAACCAATAGGCCGAAATCGGCAAAATCCCTTATAAATCAAAAGAATAGACCGAG
ATAGGGT
[37 nt withheld, positions 4208-4244]
AAAGAACGTGGACTCCAACGTCAAAGG
[49 nt withheld, positions 4272-4320]
T
[91 nt withheld, positions 4322-4412]
G
[124 nt withheld, positions 4414-4537]
CCCATTCGCCATTCAGGCTGCGCAACTGTTGGGAAGGGCGATCGGTGCGGGCCTCTTCGCTATTACGCCA
GTCGACCGCCAATTCAATATGGCGTATATGGACTCATGCCAATTCAATATGGTGGATCTGGACCTGTGCC
AATTCAATATGGCGTATATGGACTCGTGCCAATTCAATATGGTGGATCTGGACCCCAGCCAATTCAATAT
GGCGGACTTGGCACCATGCCAATTCAATATGGCGGACCTGGCACTGTGCCAACTGGGGAGGGGTCTACTT
GGCACGGTGCCAAGTTTGAGGAGGGGTCTTGGCCCTGTGCCAAGTCCGCCATATTGAATTGGCATGGTGC
CAATAATGGCGGCCATATTGGCTATATGCCAGGATCAATATATAGGCAATATCCAATATGGCCCTATGCC
AATATGGCTATTGGCCAGGTTCAATACTATGTATTGGCCCTATGCCATATAGTATTCCATATATGGGTTT
TCCTATTGACGTAGATAGCCCCTCCCAATGGGCGGTCCCATATACCATATATGGGGCTTCCTAATACCGC
CCATAGCCACTCCCCCATTGACGTCAATGGTCTCTATATATGGTCTTTCCTATTGACGTCATATGGGCGG
TCCTATTGACGTATATGGCGCCTCCCCCATTGACGTCAATTACGGTAAATGGCCCGCCTGGCTCAATGCC
CATTGACGTCAATAGGACCACCCACCATTGACGTCAATGGGATGGCTCATTGCCCATTCATATCCGTTCT
CACGCCCCCTATTGACGTCAATGACGGTAAATGGCCCACTTGGCAGTACATCAATATCTATTAATAGTAA
CTTGGCAAGTACATTACTATTGGAAGTACGCCAGGGTACATTGGCAGTACTCCCATTGACGTCAATGGCG
GTAAATGGCCCGCGATGGCTGCCAAGTACATCCCCATTGACGTCAATGGGGAGGGGCAATGACGCAAATG
GGCGTTCCATTGACGTAAATGGGCGGTAGGCGTGCCTAATGGGAGGTCTATATAAGCAATGCTCGTTTAG
GGAAC
Features (pLannotate 1.2.2; 16 found; start..end, strand, type, name):
     35..53      +  promoter       SP6 promoter: promoter for bacteriophage SP6 RNA polymerase
     94..110     +  CDS            FLAG (fragment): FLAG® epitope tag, followed by an enterokinase cleavage site
    139..1611    +  CDS            FOXO6: FOXO6_HUMAN - Experimental evidence at protein level: Swiss-Prot protein existence level 1. Transcriptional activator. From Homo sapiens (Human).
   1622..1639    -  promoter       T7 promoter (fragment): promoter for bacteriophage T7 RNA polymerase
   1644..1778    -  polyA_signal   SV40 poly(A) signal: SV40 polyadenylation signal
   1891..1909    -  promoter       T3 promoter: promoter for bacteriophage T3 RNA polymerase
   1954..1970    -  protein_bind   lac operator: The lac repressor binds to the lac operator to inhibit transcription in E. coli. This inhibition can be relieved by adding lactose or isopropyl-β-D-thiogalactopyranoside (IPTG). lac repressor encoded by lacI
   1978..2008    -  promoter       lac promoter: promoter for the E. coli lac operon
   2023..2044    -  protein_bind   CAP binding site: CAP binding activates transcription in the presence of cAMP. E. coli catabolite activator protein
   2057..2149    -  CDS            lacI (fragment): lac repressor; lacI; The lac repressor binds to the lac operator to inhibit transcription in E. coli. This inhibition can be relieved by adding lactose or isopropyl-β-D-thiogalactopyranoside (IPTG).
   2332..2920    -  rep_origin     ori: high-copy-number ColE1/pMB1/pBR322/pUC origin of replication
   3091..3951    -  CDS            AmpR: β-lactamase; bla; confers resistance to ampicillin, carbenicillin, and related antibiotics
   3952..4056    -  promoter       AmpR promoter: bla
   4109..4537    -  rep_origin     f1 ori (sequence partly withheld): f1 bacteriophage origin of replication; arrow indicates direction of (+) strand synthesis
   4542..4608    -  CDS            lacZα (fragment): LacZα fragment of β-galactosidase; lacZ fragment
   4615..5592    +  promoter       CMV IE94 promoter: enhancer/promoter region of simian cytomegalovirus major immediate early transcription unit IE94
