[The description below was written by a language model from this plasmid's Addgene catalogue record and pLannotate feature annotations shown in this document.]
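Description:
Flag-FOXO6 is a mammalian expression plasmid built on the pCS2+ N-flag backbone and carrying the human FOXO6 coding sequence, a forkhead-box transcription factor annotated as a transcriptional activator. The insert of about 1.5 kb was cloned between EcoRI and XbaI sites, both of which were retained, placing it downstream of a backbone-encoded Flag epitope so that the protein is produced with an N-terminal Flag tag. Transcription in mammalian cells is driven by the simian cytomegalovirus IE94 enhancer/promoter, which lies immediately upstream of the expression cassette on the circular map of roughly 5.6 kb. An SV40 polyadenylation signal follows the open reading frame; the feature table annotates it on the opposite strand to the insert.

As is typical of the pCS2+ family, an SP6 promoter sits between the CMV IE94 promoter and the tagged coding sequence, which in principle allows in vitro synthesis of sense RNA. T7 (partial) and T3 promoters lie in the reverse orientation downstream of the insert. The plasmid is propagated in E. coli through a high-copy ColE1/pUC-type origin and selected with ampicillin via the β-lactamase gene. An f1 origin and remnants of lac elements (lac promoter and operator, lacZα and lacI fragments) are carried over from the parental cloning vector. No mammalian selection marker is annotated, so the construct appears suited to transient transfection.

The plasmid belongs to a uniform library of FOX transcription factor expression constructs. The shared vector and epitope tag allow family members to be compared, with the tagged FOXO6 detected or purified using anti-Flag reagents.
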