Addgene plasmid #153144: Flag-FOXO6
Purpose: Expression of Flag tagged human FOXO6 in mammalian cells
Depositing lab: Stefan Koch. Depositing organization: Linkopings Universitet. Publication: A uniform expression library for the exploration of FOX transcription factor biology. Moparthi L, Koch S. Differentiation. 2020 Sep - Oct;115:30-36. doi: 10.1016/j.diff.2020.08.002. Epub 2020 Aug 20. PubMed 32858261.
Backbone
  Vector backbone: pCS2+ N-flag
  Backbone size w/o insert (bp): 4131
  Vector type: Mammalian Expression
Growth in bacteria
  Bacterial resistance: Ampicillin, 100 μg/mL
  Growth temperature: 37°C
  Growth strain: DH5alpha
  Copy number: High Copy
Gene/Insert
  Gene/Insert name: human FOXO6
  Species: H. sapiens (human)
  Insert size (bp): 1476
  Entrez Gene: FOXO6
  Promoter: CMV IE94
  Tag / fusion protein: Flag (N terminal on backbone)
  Cloning method: Restriction Enzyme; 5′ cloning site EcoRI (not destroyed); 3′ cloning site XbaI (not destroyed)
  Sequencing primers: 5′ SP6; 3′ EBV-rev
Terms and licenses: Academic/Nonprofit Terms; Industry Terms: Not Available to Industry
How to cite: Flag-FOXO6 was a gift from Stefan Koch (Addgene plasmid # 153144 ; http://n2t.net/addgene:153144 ; RRID:Addgene_153144)
