>Addgene plasmid #153144 | Flag-FOXO6 | depositor partial sequence | sequence record 296348 | hFOXO6 gene sequence
ATGGCTGCGAAGCTGCGAGCCCATCAGGTGGACGTGGACCCTGACTTCGCTCCTCAGAGCCGGCCTAGAT
CCTGTACATGGCCCCTGCCTCAGCCTGACTTGGCCGGCGACGAAGACGGAGCTCTGGGAGCAGGGGTTGC
TGAAGGCGCTGAAGACTGCGGACCTGAGAGAAGGGCTACAGCCCCTGCTATGGCCCCAGCTCCTCCCCTG
GGAGCTGAGGTTGGACCTCTGCGGAAAGCCAAGAGCTCTAGGCGGAACGCCTGGGGGAACCTGTCCTACG
CCGACCTGATCACCAAAGCCATCGAGAGCGCCCCCGACAAGCGGCTGACCCTGTCCCAGATCTACGACTG
GATGGTGCGGTACGTGCCCTACTTCAAGGATAAAGGCGACAGCAACAGCTCCGCCGGCTGGAAGAACTCC
ATCCGGCACAACCTGTCCCTGCACACCCGGTTCATCCGCGTGCAGAACGAGGGCACCGGCAAGAGTTCCT
GGTGGATGCTGAACCCCGAGGGCGGAAAGACAGGGAAGACCCCTCGGAGAAGGGCCGTGTCCATGGACAA
CGGGGCCAAGTTCCTGCGCATCAAGGGCAAGGCCAGCAAGAAGAAGCAGCTGCAAGCTCCCGAGAGAAGC
CCTGATGACAGCTCCCCTAGTGCTCCTGCTCCTGGGCCTGTGCCTGCTGCAGCTAAGTGGGCCGCTAGCC
CTGCCTCTCACGCTAGCGATGACTATGAGGCTTGGGCTGATTTCCGCGGCGGCGGAAGACCCCTGCTGGG
GGAAGCTGCTGAACTGGAGGACGACGAAGCCCTGGAGGCCCTGGCTCCATCATCTCCTCTGATGTACCCA
AGCCCTGCCAGCGCTCTGTCTCCTGCTCTGGGCTCTCGCTGTCCTGGTGAACTGCCCAGACTTGCCGAAC
TGGGAGGACCTCTTGGACTGCACGGAGGCGGCGGAGCTGGACTGCCTGAAGGACTGTTAGACGGAGCCCA
GGACGCTTACGGACCTAGGGCCGCTCCTAGGCCTGGACCTGTTCTTGGTGCCCCTGGGGAGCTGGCTCTT
GCTGGAGCAGCTGCTGCTTATCCTGGCAAAGGAGCCGCCCCTTACGCTCCTCCCGCTCCCTCTCGCAGTG
CCTTAGCTCACCCCATCAGCCTTATGACCCTGCCTGGCGAGGCTGGAGCTGCTGGACTTGCACCTCCTGG
ACATGCTGCTGCTTTCGGAGGCCCTCCTGGCGGACTGCTGCTGGATGCTCTTCCTGGGCCTTATGCTGCT
GCTGCCGCTGGACCTTTAGGAGCTGCCCCCGACAGATTCCCCGCTGACCTGGACCTGGACATGTTCAGCG
GGAGCCTGGAGTGCGACGTGGAGTCCATCATCCTGAACGACTTCATGGACAGCGACGAAATGGACTTCAA
CTTCGATTCTGCCCTGCCTCCTCCTCCTCCCGGCCTGGCCGGGGCCCCTCCCCCTAACCAGAGTTGGGTG
CCGGGCTGA
